>Addgene plasmid #202444 | pXPR_023d-sgCiCh2-2 | addgene full sequence | sequence record 399302 | Addgene NGS Result
CTGCTCCCTGCTTGTGTGTTGGAGGTCGCTGAGTAGTGCGCGAGCAAAATTTAAGCTACAACAAGGCAAG
GCTTGACCGACAATTGCATGAAGAATCTGCTTAGGGTTAGGCGTTTTGCGCTGCTTCGCGATGTACGGGC
CAGATATACGCGTTGACATTGATTATTGACTAGTTATTAATAGTAATCAATTACGGGGTCATTAGTTCAT
AGCCCATATATGGAGTTCCGCGTTACATAACTTACGGTAAATGGCCCGCCTGGCTGACCGCCCAACGACC
CCCGCCCATTGACGTCAATAATGACGTATGTTCCCATAGTAACGCCAATAGGGACTTTCCATTGACGTCA
ATGGGTGGAGTATTTACGGTAAACTGCCCACTTGGCAGTACATCAAGTGTATCATATGCCAAGTACGCCC
CCTATTGACGTCAATGACGGTAAATGGCCCGCCTGGCATTATGCCCAGTACATGACCTTATGGGACTTTC
CTACTTGGCAGTACATCTACGTATTAGTCATCGCTATTACCATGGTGATGCGGTTTTGGCAGTACATCAA
TGGGCGTGGATAGCGGTTTGACTCACGGGGATTTCCAAGTCTCCACCCCATTGACGTCAATGGGAGTTTG
TTTTGGCACCAAAATCAACGGGACTTTCCAAAATGTCGTAACAACTCCGCCCCATTGACGCAAATGGGCG
GTAGGCGTGTACGGTGGGAGGTCTATATAAGCAGCGCGTTTTGCCTGTACTGGGTCTCTCTGGTTAGACC
AGATCTGAGCCTGGGAGCTCTCTGGCTAACTAGGGAACCCACTGCTTAAGCCTCAATAAAGCTTGCCTTG
AGTGCTTCAAGTAGTGTGTGCCCGTCTGTTGTGTGACTCTGGTAACTAGAGATCCCTCAGACCCTTTTAG
TCAGTGTGGAAAATCTCTAGCAGTGGCGCCCGAACAGGGACTTGAAAGCGAAAGGGAAACCAGAGGAGCT
CTCTCGACGCAGGACTCGGCTTGCTGAAGCGCGCACGGCAAGAGGCGAGGGGCGGCGACTGGTGAGTACG
CCAAAAATTTTGACTAGCGGAGGCTAGAAGGAGAGAGATGGGTGCGAGAGCGTCAGTATTAAGCGGGGGA
GAATTAGATCGCGATGGGAAAAAATTCGGTTAAGGCCAGGGGGAAAGAAAAAATATAAATTAAAACATAT
AGTATGGGCAAGCAGGGAGCTAGAACGATTCGCAGTTAATCCTGGCCTGTTAGAAACATCAGAAGGCTGT
AGACAAATACTGGGACAGCTACAACCATCCCTTCAGACAGGATCAGAAGAACTTAGATCATTATATAATA
CAGTAGCAACCCTCTATTGTGTGCATCAAAGGATAGAGATAAAAGACACCAAGGAAGCTTTAGACAAGAT
AGAGGAAGAGCAAAACAAAAGTAAGACCACCGCACAGCAAGCGGCCGCTGATCTTCAGACCTGGAGGAGG
AGATATGAGGGACAATTGGAGAAGTGAATTATATAAATATAAAGTAGTAAAAATTGAACCATTAGGAGTA
GCACCCACCAAGGCAAAGAGAAGAGTGGTGCAGAGAGAAAAAAGAGCAGTGGGAATAGGAGCTTTGTTCC
TTGGGTTCTTGGGAGCAGCAGGAAGCACTATGGGCGCAGCGTCAATGACGCTGACGGTACAGGCCAGACA
ATTATTGTCTGGTATAGTGCAGCAGCAGAACAATTTGCTGAGGGCTATTGAGGCGCAACAGCATCTGTTG
CAACTCACAGTCTGGGGCATCAAGCAGCTCCAGGCAAGAATCCTGGCTGTGGAAAGATACCTAAAGGATC
AACAGCTCCTGGGGATTTGGGGTTGCTCTGGAAAACTCATTTGCACCACTGCTGTGCCTTGGAATGCTAG
TTGGAGTAATAAATCTCTGGAACAGATTTGGAATCACACGACCTGGATGGAGTGGGACAGAGAAATTAAC
AATTACACAAGCTTAATACACTCCTTAATTGAAGAATCGCAAAACCAGCAAGAAAAGAATGAACAAGAAT
TATTGGAATTAGATAAATGGGCAAGTTTGTGGAATTGGTTTAACATAACAAATTGGCTGTGGTATATAAA
ATTATTCATAATGATAGTAGGAGGCTTGGTAGGTTTAAGAATAGTTTTTGCTGTACTTTCTATAGTGAAT
AGAGTTAGGCAGGGATATTCACCATTATCGTTTCAGACCCACCTCCCAACCCCGAGGGGACCCGACAGGC
CCGAAGGAATAGAAGAAGAAGGTGGAGAGAGAGACAGAGACAGATCCATTCGATTAGTGAACGGATCGGC
ACTGCGTGCGCCAATTCTGCAGACAAATGGCAGTATTCATCCACAATTTTAAAAGAAAAGGGGGGATTGG
GGGGTACAGTGCAGGGGAAAGAATAGTAGACATAATAGCAACAGACATACAAACTAAAGAATTACAAAAA
CAAATTACAAAAATTCAAAATTTTCGGGTTTATTACAGGGACAGCAGAGATCCAGTTTGGTTAATTAAGG
TACCGAGGGCCTATTTCCCATGATTCCTTCATATTTGCATATACGATACAAGGCTGTTAGAGAGATAATT
AGAATTAATTTGACTGTAAACACAAAGATATTAGTACAAAATACGTGACGTAGAAAGTAATAATTTCTTG
GGTAGTTTGCAGTTTTAAAATTATGTTTTAAAATGGACTATCATATGCTTACCGTAACTTGAAAGTATTT
CGATTTCTTGGCTTTATATATCTTGTGGAAAGGACGAAACACCGGGTGTGCGTATGAAGCAGTGGTTTTA
GAGCTAGAAATAGCAAGTTAAAATAAGGCTAGTCCGTTATCAACTTGAAAAAGTGGCACCGAGTCGGTGC
TTTTTTGAATTCGCTAGCTAGGTCTTGAAAGGAGTGGGAATTGGCTCCGGTGCCCGTCAGTGGGCAGAGC
GCACATCGCCCACAGTCCCCGAGAAGTTGGGGGGAGGGGTCGGCAATTGATCCGGTGCCTAGAGAAGGTG
GCGCGGGGTAAACTGGGAAAGTGATGTCGTGTACTGGCTCCGCCTTTTTCCCGAGGGTGGGGGAGAACCG
TATATAAGTGCAGTAGTCGCCGTGAACGTTCTTTTTCGCAACGGGTTTGCCGCCAGAACACAGGACCGGT
TCTAGCATCGATTGATCAACAAGTTTGTACAAAAAAGTTGGCATGGATGCTAAGTCACTAACTGCCTGGT
CCCGGACACTGGTGACCTTCAAGGATGTATTTGTGGACTTCACCAGGGAGGAGTGGAAGCTGCTGGACAC
TGCTCAGCAGATCGTGTACAGAAATGTGATGCTGGAGAACTATAAGAACCTGGTTTCCTTGGGTTATCAG
CTTACTAAGCCAGATGTGATCCTCCGGTTGGAGAAGGGAGAAGAGCCCGGCGGTTCCGGCGGAGGGTCGA
TGGACAAGAAGTACAGCATCGGCCTGGCCATCGGCACCAACTCTGTGGGCTGGGCCGTGATCACCGACGA
GTACAAGGTGCCCAGCAAGAAATTCAAGGTGCTGGGCAACACCGACCGGCACAGCATCAAGAAGAACCTG
ATCGGCGCCCTGCTGTTCGACAGCGGAGAAACAGCCGAGGCCACCCGGCTGAAGAGAACCGCCAGAAGAA
GATACACCAGACGGAAGAACCGGATCTGCTATCTGCAAGAGATCTTCAGCAACGAGATGGCCAAGGTGGA
CGACAGCTTCTTCCACAGACTGGAAGAGTCCTTCCTGGTGGAAGAGGATAAGAAGCACGAGCGGCACCCC
ATCTTCGGCAACATCGTGGACGAGGTGGCCTACCACGAGAAGTACCCCACCATCTACCACCTGAGAAAGA
AACTGGTGGACAGCACCGACAAGGCCGACCTGCGGCTGATCTATCTGGCCCTGGCCCACATGATCAAGTT
CCGGGGCCACTTCCTGATCGAGGGCGACCTGAACCCCGACAACAGCGACGTGGACAAGCTGTTCATCCAG
CTGGTGCAGACCTACAACCAGCTGTTCGAGGAAAACCCCATCAACGCCAGCGGCGTGGACGCCAAGGCCA
TCCTGTCTGCCAGACTGAGCAAGAGCAGACGGCTGGAAAATCTGATCGCCCAGCTGCCCGGCGAGAAGAA
GAATGGCCTGTTCGGCAACCTGATTGCCCTGAGCCTGGGCCTGACCCCCAACTTCAAGAGCAACTTCGAC
CTGGCCGAGGATGCCAAACTGCAGCTGAGCAAGGACACCTACGACGACGACCTGGACAACCTGCTGGCCC
AGATCGGCGACCAGTACGCCGACCTGTTTCTGGCCGCCAAGAACCTGTCCGACGCCATCCTGCTGAGCGA
CATCCTGAGAGTGAACACCGAGATCACCAAGGCCCCCCTGAGCGCCTCTATGATCAAGAGATACGACGAG
CACCACCAGGACCTGACCCTGCTGAAAGCTCTCGTGCGGCAGCAGCTGCCTGAGAAGTACAAAGAGATTT
TCTTCGACCAGAGCAAGAACGGCTACGCCGGCTACATCGATGGCGGAGCCAGCCAGGAAGAGTTCTACAA
GTTCATCAAGCCCATCCTGGAAAAGATGGACGGCACCGAGGAACTGCTCGTGAAGCTGAACAGAGAGGAC
CTGCTGCGGAAGCAGCGGACCTTCGACAACGGCAGCATCCCCCACCAGATCCACCTGGGAGAGCTGCACG
CCATTCTGCGGCGGCAGGAAGATTTTTACCCATTCCTGAAGGACAACCGGGAAAAGATCGAGAAGATCCT
GACCTTCCGCATCCCCTACTACGTGGGCCCTCTGGCCAGGGGAAACAGCAGATTCGCCTGGATGACCAGA
AAGAGCGAGGAAACCATCACCCCCTGGAACTTCGAGGAAGTGGTGGACAAGGGCGCCAGCGCCCAGAGCT
TCATCGAGCGGATGACCAACTTCGATAAGAACCTGCCCAACGAGAAGGTGCTGCCCAAGCACAGCCTGCT
GTACGAGTACTTCACCGTGTACAACGAGCTGACCAAAGTGAAATACGTGACCGAGGGAATGAGAAAGCCC
GCCTTCCTGAGCGGCGAGCAGAAAAAAGCCATCGTGGACCTGCTGTTCAAGACCAACCGGAAAGTGACCG
TGAAGCAGCTGAAAGAGGACTACTTCAAGAAAATCGAGTGCTTCGACTCCGTGGAAATCTCCGGCGTGGA
AGATCGGTTCAACGCCTCCCTGGGCACATACCACGATCTGCTGAAAATTATCAAGGACAAGGACTTCCTG
GACAATGAGGAAAACGAGGACATTCTGGAAGATATCGTGCTGACCCTGACACTGTTTGAGGACAGAGAGA
TGATCGAGGAACGGCTGAAAACCTATGCCCACCTGTTCGACGACAAAGTGATGAAGCAGCTGAAGCGGCG
GAGATACACCGGCTGGGGCAGGCTGAGCCGGAAGCTGATCAACGGCATCCGGGACAAGCAGTCCGGCAAG
ACAATCCTGGATTTCCTGAAGTCCGACGGCTTCGCCAACAGAAACTTCATGCAGCTGATCCACGACGACA
GCCTGACCTTTAAAGAGGACATCCAGAAAGCCCAGGTGTCCGGCCAGGGCGATAGCCTGCACGAGCACAT
TGCCAATCTGGCCGGCAGCCCCGCCATTAAGAAGGGCATCCTGCAGACAGTGAAGGTGGTGGACGAGCTC
GTGAAAGTGATGGGCCGGCACAAGCCCGAGAACATCGTGATCGAAATGGCCAGAGAGAACCAGACCACCC
AGAAGGGACAGAAGAACAGCCGCGAGAGAATGAAGCGGATCGAAGAGGGCATCAAAGAGCTGGGCAGCCA
GATCCTGAAAGAACACCCCGTGGAAAACACCCAGCTGCAGAACGAGAAGCTGTACCTGTACTACCTGCAG
AATGGGCGGGATATGTACGTGGACCAGGAACTGGACATCAACCGGCTGTCCGACTACGATGTGGACGCTA
TCGTGCCTCAGAGCTTTCTGAAGGACGACTCCATCGATAACAAAGTGCTGACTCGGAGCGACAAGAACCG
GGGCAAGAGCGACAACGTGCCCTCCGAAGAGGTCGTGAAGAAGATGAAGAACTACTGGCGCCAGCTGCTG
AATGCCAAGCTGATTACCCAGAGGAAGTTCGACAATCTGACCAAGGCCGAGAGAGGCGGCCTGAGCGAAC
TGGATAAGGCCGGCTTCATCAAGAGACAGCTGGTGGAAACCCGGCAGATCACAAAGCACGTGGCACAGAT
CCTGGACTCCCGGATGAACACTAAGTACGACGAGAACGACAAACTGATCCGGGAAGTGAAAGTGATCACC
CTGAAGTCCAAGCTGGTGTCCGATTTCCGGAAGGATTTCCAGTTTTACAAAGTGCGCGAGATCAACAACT
ACCACCACGCCCACGACGCCTACCTGAACGCCGTCGTGGGAACCGCCCTGATCAAAAAGTACCCTAAGCT
GGAAAGCGAGTTCGTGTACGGCGACTACAAGGTGTACGACGTGCGGAAGATGATCGCCAAGAGCGAGCAG
GAAATCGGCAAGGCTACCGCCAAGTACTTCTTCTACAGCAACATCATGAACTTTTTCAAGACCGAGATTA
CCCTGGCCAACGGCGAGATCCGGAAGCGGCCTCTGATCGAGACAAACGGCGAAACAGGCGAGATCGTGTG
GGATAAGGGCCGGGACTTTGCCACCGTGCGGAAAGTGCTGTCTATGCCCCAAGTGAATATCGTGAAAAAG
ACCGAGGTGCAGACAGGCGGCTTCAGCAAAGAGTCTATCCTGCCCAAGAGGAACAGCGACAAGCTGATCG
CCAGAAAGAAGGACTGGGACCCTAAGAAGTACGGCGGCTTCGACAGCCCCACCGTGGCCTATTCTGTGCT
GGTGGTGGCCAAAGTGGAAAAGGGCAAGTCCAAGAAACTGAAGAGTGTGAAAGAGCTGCTGGGGATCACC
ATCATGGAAAGAAGCAGCTTCGAGAAGAATCCCATCGACTTTCTGGAAGCCAAGGGCTACAAAGAAGTGA
AAAAGGACCTGATCATCAAGCTGCCTAAGTACTCCCTGTTCGAGCTGGAAAACGGCCGGAAGAGAATGCT
GGCCTCTGCCGGCGAACTGCAGAAGGGAAACGAACTGGCCCTGCCCTCCAAATATGTGAACTTCCTGTAC
CTGGCCAGCCACTATGAGAAGCTGAAGGGCTCCCCCGAGGATAATGAGCAGAAACAGCTGTTTGTGGAAC
AGCACAAACACTACCTGGACGAGATCATCGAGCAGATCAGCGAGTTCTCCAAGAGAGTGATCCTGGCCGA
CGCTAATCTGGACAAGGTGCTGAGCGCCTACAACAAGCACAGAGACAAGCCTATCAGAGAGCAGGCCGAG
AATATCATCCACCTGTTTACCCTGACCAATCTGGGAGCCCCTGCCGCCTTCAAGTACTTTGACACCACCA
TCGACCGGAAGAGGTACACCAGCACCAAAGAGGTGCTGGACGCCACCCTGATCCACCAGAGCATCACCGG
CCTGTACGAGACACGGATCGACCTGTCTCAGCTGGGAGGCGACGCCTATCCCTATGACGTGCCCGATTAT
GCCAGCCTGGGCAGCGGCTCCCCCAAGAAAAAACGCAAGGTGGAAGATCCTAAGAAAAAGCGGAAAGTGG
ACGGCATTGGTAGTGGGAGCAACGGCAGCAGCGGATCCGGCGCAACAAACTTCTCTCTGCTGAAACAAGC
CGGAGATGTCGAAGAGAATCCTGGACCGACCGAGTACAAGCCCACGGTGCGCCTCGCCACCCGCGACGAC
GTCCCCAGGGCCGTACGCACCCTCGCCGCCGCGTTCGCCGACTACCCCGCCACGCGCCACACCGTCGATC
CGGACCGCCACATCGAGCGGGTCACCGAGCTGCAAGAACTCTTCCTCACGCGCGTCGGGCTCGACATCGG
CAAGGTGTGGGTCGCGGACGACGGCGCCGCGGTGGCGGTCTGGACCACGCCGGAGAGCGTCGAAGCGGGG
GCGGTGTTCGCCGAGATCGGCCCGCGCATGGCCGAGTTGAGCGGTTCCCGGCTGGCCGCGCAGCAACAGA
TGGAAGGCCTCCTGGCGCCGCACCGGCCCAAGGAGCCCGCGTGGTTCCTGGCCACCGTCGGAGTCTCGCC
CGACCACCAGGGCAAGGGTCTGGGCAGCGCCGTCGTGCTCCCCGGAGTGGAGGCGGCCGAGCGCGCCGGG
GTGCCCGCCTTCCTGGAGACCTCCGCGCCCCGCAACCTCCCCTTCTACGAGCGGCTCGGCTTCACCGTCA
CCGCCGACGTCGAGGTGCCCGAAGGACCGCGCACCTGGTGCATGACCCGCAAGCCCGGTGCCTGAACGCG
TTAAGTCGACAATCAACCTCTGGATTACAAAATTTGTGAAAGATTGACTGGTATTCTTAACTATGTTGCT
CCTTTTACGCTATGTGGATACGCTGCTTTAATGCCTTTGTATCATGCTATTGCTTCCCGTATGGCTTTCA
TTTTCTCCTCCTTGTATAAATCCTGGTTGCTGTCTCTTTATGAGGAGTTGTGGCCCGTTGTCAGGCAACG
TGGCGTGGTGTGCACTGTGTTTGCTGACGCAACCCCCACTGGTTGGGGCATTGCCACCACCTGTCAGCTC
CTTTCCGGGACTTTCGCTTTCCCCCTCCCTATTGCCACGGCGGAACTCATCGCCGCCTGCCTTGCCCGCT
GCTGGACAGGGGCTCGGCTGTTGGGCACTGACAATTCCGTGGTGTTGTCGGGGAAATCATCGTCCTTTCC
TTGGCTGCTCGCCTGTGTTGCCACCTGGATTCTGCGCGGGACGTCCTTCTGCTACGTCCCTTCGGCCCTC
AATCCAGCGGACCTTCCTTCCCGCGGCCTGCTGCCGGCTCTGCGGCCTCTTCCGCGTCTTCGCCTTCGCC
CTCAGACGAGTCGGATCTCCCTTTGGGCCGCCTCCCCGCGTCGACTTTAAGACCAATGACTTACAAGGCA
GCTGTAGATCTTAGCCACTTTTTAAAAGAAAAGGGGGGACTGGAAGGGCTAATTCACTCCCAACGAAGAC
AAGATCTGCTTTTTGCTTGTACTGGGTCTCTCTGGTTAGACCAGATCTGAGCCTGGGAGCTCTCTGGCTA
ACTAGGGAACCCACTGCTTAAGCCTCAATAAAGCTTGCCTTGAGTGCTTCAAGTAGTGTGTGCCCGTCTG
TTGTGTGACTCTGGTAACTAGAGATCCCTCAGACCCTTTTAGTCAGTGTGGAAAATCTCTAGCAGGGCCC
GTTTAAACCCGCTGATCAGCCTCGACTGTGCCTTCTAGTTGCCAGCCATCTGTTGTTTGCCCCTCCCCCG
TGCCTTCCTTGACCCTGGAAGGTGCCACTCCCACTGTCCTTTCCTAATAAAATGAGGAAATTGCATCGCA
TTGTCTGAGTAGGTGTCATTCTATTCTGGGGGGTGGGGTGGGGCAGGACAGCAAGGGGGAGGATTGGGAA
GACAATAGCAGGCATGCTGGGGATGCGGTGGGCTCTATGGCTTCTGAGGCGGAAAGAACCAGCTGGGGCT
CTAGGGGGTATCCCC
[124 nt withheld, positions 9536-9659]
C
[91 nt withheld, positions 9661-9751]
A
[49 nt withheld, positions 9753-9801]
CCTTTGACGTTGGAGTCCACGTTCTTT
[37 nt withheld, positions 9829-9865]
ACCCTATCTCGGTCTATTCTTTTGATTTATAAGGGATTTTGCCGATTTCGGCCTATTGGTTAAAAAATGA
GCTGATTTAACAAAAATTTAACGCGAATTAATTCTGTGGAATGTGTGTCAGTTAGGGTGTGGAAAGTCCC
CAGGCTCCCCAGCAGGCAGAAGTATGCAAAGCATGCATCTCAATTAGTCAGCAACCAGGTGTGGAAAGTC
CCCAGGCTCCCCAGCAGGCAGAAGTATGCAAAGCATGCATCTCAATTAGTCAGCAACCATAGTCCCGCCC
CTAACTCCGCCCATCCCGCCCCTAACTCCGCCCAGTTCCGCCCATTCTCCGCCCCATGGCTGACTAATTT
TTTTTATTTATGCAGAGGCCGAGGCCGCCTCTGCCTCTGAGCTATTCCAGAAGTAGTGAGGAGGCTTTTT
TGGAGGCCTAGGCTTTTGCAAAAAGCTCCCGGGAGCTTGTATATCCATTTTCGGATCTGATCAGCACGTG
TTGACAATTAATCATCGGCATAGTATATCGGCATAGTATAATACGACAAGGTGAGGAACTAAACCATGGC
CAAGTTGACCAGTGCCGTTCCGGTGCTCACCGCGCGCGACGTCGCCGGAGCGGTCGAGTTCTGGACCGAC
CGGCTCGGGTTCTCCCGGGACTTCGTGGAGGACGACTTCGCCGGTGTGGTCCGGGACGACGTGACCCTGT
TCATCAGCGCGGTCCAGGACCAGGTGGTGCCGGACAACACCCTGGCCTGGGTGTGGGTGCGCGGCCTGGA
CGAGCTGTACGCCGAGTGGTCGGAGGTCGTGTCCACGAACTTCCGGGACGCCTCCGGGCCGGCCATGACC
GAGATCGGCGAGCAGCCGTGGGGGCGGGAGTTCGCCCTGCGCGACCCGGCCGGCAACTGCGTGCACTTCG
TGGCCGAGGAGCAGGACTGACACGTGCTACGAGATTTCGATTCCACCGCCGCCTTCTATGAAAGGTTGGG
CTTCGGAATCGTTTTCCGGGACGCCGGCTGGATGATCCTCCAGCGCGGGGATCTCATGCTGGAGTTCTTC
GCCCACCCCAACTTGTTTATTGCAGCTTATAATGGTTACAAATAAAGCAATAGCATCACAAATTTCACAA
ATAAAGCATTTTTTTCACTGCATTCTAGTTGTGGTTTGTCCAAACTCATCAATGTATCTTATCATGTCTG
TATACCGTCGACCTCTAGCTAGAGCTTGGCGTAATCATGGTCATAGCTGTTTCCTGTGTGAAATTGTTAT
CCGCTCACAATTCCACACAACATACGAGCCGGAAGCATAAAGTGTAAAGCCTGGGGTGCCTAATGAGTGA
GCTAACTCACATTAATTGCGTTGCGCTCACTGCCCGCTTTCCAGTCGGGAAACCTGTCGTGCCAGCTGCA
TTAATGAATCGGCCAACGCGCGGGGAGAGGCGGTTTGCGTATTGGGCGCTCTTCCGCTTCCTCGCTCACT
GACTCGCTGCGCTCGGTCGTTCGGCTGCGGCGAGCGGTATCAGCTCACTCAAAGGCGGTAATACGGTTAT
CCACAGAATCAGGGGATAACGCAGGAAAGAACATGTGAGCAAAAGGCCAGCAAAAGGCCAGGAACCGTAA
AAAGGCCGCGTTGCTGGCGTTTTTCCATAGGCTCCGCCCCCCTGACGAGCATCACAAAAATCGACGCTCA
AGTCAGAGGTGGCGAAACCCGACAGGACTATAAAGATACCAGGCGTTTCCCCCTGGAAGCTCCCTCGTGC
GCTCTCCTGTTCCGACCCTGCCGCTTACCGGATACCTGTCCGCCTTTCTCCCTTCGGGAAGCGTGGCGCT
TTCTCATAGCTCACGCTGTAGGTATCTCAGTTCGGTGTAGGTCGTTCGCTCCAAGCTGGGCTGTGTGCAC
GAACCCCCCGTTCAGCCCGACCGCTGCGCCTTATCCGGTAACTATCGTCTTGAGTCCAACCCGGTAAGAC
ACGACTTATCGCCACTGGCAGCAGCCACTGGTAACAGGATTAGCAGAGCGAGGTATGTAGGCGGTGCTAC
AGAGTTCTTGAAGTGGTGGCCTAACTACGGCTACACTAGAAGAACAGTATTTGGTATCTGCGCTCTGCTG
AAGCCAGTTACCTTCGGAAAAAGAGTTGGTAGCTCTTGATCCGGCAAACAAACCACCGCTGGTAGCGGTG
GTTTTTTTGTTTGCAAGCAGCAGATTACGCGCAGAAAAAAAGGATCTCAAGAAGATCCTTTGATCTTTTC
TACGGGGTCTGACGCTCAGTGGAACGAAAACTCACGTTAAGGGATTTTGGTCATGAGATTATCAAAAAGG
ATCTTCACCTAGATCCTTTTAAATTAAAAATGAAGTTTTAAATCAATCTAAAGTATATATGAGTAAACTT
GGTCTGACAGTTACCAATGCTTAATCAGTGAGGCACCTATCTCAGCGATCTGTCTATTTCGTTCATCCAT
AGTTGCCTGACTCCCCGTCGTGTAGATAACTACGATACGGGAGGGCTTACCATCTGGCCCCAGTGCTGCA
ATGATACCGCGAGACCCACGCTCACCGGCTCCAGATTTATCAGCAATAAACCAGCCAGCCGGAAGGGCCG
AGCGCAGAAGTGGTCCTGCAACTTTATCCGCCTCCATCCAGTCTATTAATTGTTGCCGGGAAGCTAGAGT
AAGTAGTTCGCCAGTTAATAGTTTGCGCAACGTTGTTGCCATTGCTACAGGCATCGTGGTGTCACGCTCG
TCGTTTGGTATGGCTTCATTCAGCTCCGGTTCCCAACGATCAAGGCGAGTTACATGATCCCCCATGTTGT
GCAAAAAAGCGGTTAGCTCCTTCGGTCCTCCGATCGTTGTCAGAAGTAAGTTGGCCGCAGTGTTATCACT
CATGGTTATGGCAGCACTGCATAATTCTCTTACTGTCATGCCATCCGTAAGATGCTTTTCTGTGACTGGT
GAGTACTCAACCAAGTCATTCTGAGAATAGTGTATGCGGCGACCGAGTTGCTCTTGCCCGGCGTCAATAC
GGGATAATACCGCGCCACATAGCAGAACTTTAAAAGTGCTCATCATTGGAAAACGTTCTTCGGGGCGAAA
ACTCTCAAGGATCTTACCGCTGTTGAGATCCAGTTCGATGTAACCCACTCGTGCACCCAACTGATCTTCA
GCATCTTTTACTTTCACCAGCGTTTCTGGGTGAGCAAAAACAGGAAGGCAAAATGCCGCAAAAAAGGGAA
TAAGGGCGACACGGAAATGTTGAATACTCATACTCTTCCTTTTTCAATATTATTGAAGCATTTATCAGGG
TTATTGTCTCATGAGCGGATACATATTTGAATGTATTTAGAAAAATAAACAAATAGGGGTTCCGCGCACA
TTTCCCCGAAAAGTGCCACCTGACGTCGACGGATCGGGAGATCTCCCGATCCCCTATGGTGCACTCTCAG
TACAATCTGCTCTGATGCCGCATAGTTAAGCCAGTAT
Features (pLannotate 1.2.2; 35 found; start..end, strand, type, name):
    155..534     +  enhancer       CMV enhancer: human cytomegalovirus immediate early enhancer
    535..734     +  promoter       CMV promoter: human cytomegalovirus (CMV) immediate early promoter
    752..932     +  LTR            5' LTR (truncated): truncated 5' long terminal repeat (LTR) from HIV-1
    979..1104    +  misc_feature   HIV-1 Ψ: packaging signal of human immunodeficiency virus type 1
   1088..1451    +  CDS            HIV-1 gag (fragment): gag protein from human immunodeficiency virus 1; gag
   1597..1830    +  misc_feature   RRE: The Rev response element (RRE) of HIV-1 allows for Rev-dependent mRNA export from the nucleus to the cytoplasm.
   2207..2307    +  CDS            Rev (fragment): human immunodeficiency virus 1 (HIV-1) Rev protein; rev; enhances nuclear export of unspliced and incompletely spliced viral mRNAs
   2357..2474    +  misc_feature   cPPT/CTS: central polypurine tract and central termination sequence of HIV-1
   2525..2765    +  promoter       U6 promoter: RNA polymerase III promoter for human U6 snRNA
   2795..2870    +  misc_RNA       gRNA scaffold: guide RNA scaffold for the Streptococcus pyogenes CRISPR/Cas9 system
   2888..2906    +  CDS            small t antigen (fragment): SV40 (simian virus 40) small t antigen
   2932..3143    +  promoter       EF-1α core promoter: core promoter for human elongation factor EF-1α
   3170..3187    +  protein_bind   attB1 (fragment): mutant version of attB; core recombination site for the Gateway® BP reaction BP Clonase™
   3223..3408    +  CDS            KRAB: Krüppel-associated box (KRAB) transcriptional repression domain from the human zinc finger protein ZNF10 (Margolin et al., 1994)
   3430..7533    +  CDS            Cas9: Cas9 (Csn1) endonuclease from the Streptococcus pyogenes Type II CRISPR/Cas system generates RNA-guided double strand breaks in DNA
   7728..8325    +  CDS            PuroR (fragment): puromycin N-acetyltransferase; pac from Streptomyces; confers resistance to puromycin
   8341..8929    +  misc_feature   WPRE: woodchuck hepatitis virus posttranscriptional regulatory element
   8980..8999    +  misc_feature   cPPT/CTS (fragment): central polypurine tract and central termination sequence of HIV-1
   9001..9234    +  LTR            3' LTR (ΔU3): self-inactivating 3' long terminal repeat (LTR) from HIV-1
   9266..9490    +  polyA_signal   bGH poly(A) signal: bovine growth hormone polyadenylation signal
   9494..9515    +  promoter       SV40 promoter (fragment): SV40 enhancer and early promoter
   9536..9964    +  rep_origin     f1 ori (sequence partly withheld): f1 bacteriophage origin of replication; arrow indicates direction of (+) strand synthesis
   9978..10307   +  promoter       SV40 promoter: SV40 enhancer and early promoter
  10355..10402   +  promoter       EM7 promoter: synthetic bacterial promoter&nbsp
  10421..10795   +  CDS            BleoR: antibiotic-binding protein; Sh ble from Streptoalloteichus hindustanus; confers resistance to bleomycin, phleomycin, and Zeocin™
  10805..10930   +  CDS            ble (fragment): BLE_KLEPN - Experimental evidence at protein level: Swiss-Prot protein existence level 1. Binding protein with a strong affinity to the bleomycin family of antibiotics. Binds to CL990; an antimitotic-antibiotic compound. From Klebsiella pneumoniae.
  10925..11046   +  polyA_signal   SV40 poly(A) signal: SV40 polyadenylation signal
  11117..11139   -  protein_bind   lac operator (fragment): The lac repressor binds to the lac operator to inhibit transcription in E. coli. This inhibition can be relieved by adding lactose or isopropyl-β-D-thiogalactopyranoside (IPTG). lac repressor encoded by lacI
  11143..11173   -  promoter       lac promoter: promoter for the E. coli lac operon
  11188..11209   -  protein_bind   CAP binding site: CAP binding activates transcription in the presence of cAMP. E. coli catabolite activator protein
  11222..11314   -  CDS            lacI (fragment): lac repressor; lacI; The lac repressor binds to the lac operator to inhibit transcription in E. coli. This inhibition can be relieved by adding lactose or isopropyl-β-D-thiogalactopyranoside (IPTG).
  11497..12085   -  rep_origin     ori: high-copy-number ColE1/pMB1/pBR322/pUC origin of replication
  12256..13116   -  CDS            AmpR: β-lactamase; bla; confers resistance to ampicillin, carbenicillin, and related antibiotics
  13117..13221   -  promoter       AmpR promoter: bla
  13280..13332   -  misc_feature   bom (fragment): basis of mobility region from pBR322
