[The description below was written by a language model from this plasmid's Addgene catalogue record and pLannotate feature annotations shown in this document.]
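Description:
pXPR_023d-sgCiCh2-2 is a third-generation-style, self-inactivating HIV-1 lentiviral plasmid built on the pXPR_023 backbone that combines a CRISPR interference effector and a control guide RNA in one vector. It is propagated in E. coli through a high-copy ColE1/pUC origin with ampicillin resistance. An f1 origin and an SV40/EM7-driven bleomycin/Zeocin resistance cassette lie outside the viral region. The packaged genome is transcribed from a CMV enhancer/promoter fused to a truncated 5' LTR. It carries the Ψ packaging signal, RRE and cPPT/CTS for packaging, Rev-dependent export and nuclear import, and it ends in a WPRE and a ΔU3 3' LTR followed by a bGH polyadenylation signal.

Within the provirus, a human U6 promoter drives a guide joined to the S. pyogenes gRNA scaffold and directed at an intergenic region of human chromosome 2. Downstream, an EF-1α core promoter expresses a KRAB repression domain fused upstream of a Cas9 coding sequence, followed by a selection marker. This KRAB fusion, the "d" in the name and the CRISPRi designation are consistent with a catalytically dead Cas9, although the automated annotation labels it only as Cas9 and the stated purpose describes the guide as "cutting". The selection marker is also inconsistent: the catalogue lists hygromycin, whereas the feature table identifies a puromycin N-acetyltransferase fragment and no hygromycin gene.

The construct serves as a non-genic targeting control in lentiviral CRISPRi knockdown experiments in human cells. It allows the effects of gene-directed guides to be compared against recruitment of the repressor to an intergenic site.
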