Addgene plasmid #202444: pXPR_023d-sgCiCh2-2
Purpose: Expression of a CRISPRi control sgRNA that cuts an intergenic region on chromosome 2
Depositing lab: William Hahn. Depositing organization: Dana-Farber Cancer Institute. Publication: A Ubiquitination Cascade Regulating the Integrated Stress Response and Survival in Carcinomas. Cervia LD, Shibue T, Borah AA, Gaeta B, He L, Leung L, Li N, Moyer SM, Shim BH, Dumont N, Gonzalez A, Bick NR, Kazachkova M, Dempster JM, Krill-Burger JM, Piccioni F, Udeshi ND, Olive ME, Carr SA, Root DE, McFarland JM, Vazquez F, Hahn WC. Cancer Discov. 2023 Mar 1;13(3):766-795. doi: 10.1158/2159-8290.CD-22-1230. PubMed 36576405.
Backbone
  Vector backbone: pXPR_023
  Vector type: Mammalian Expression, Lentiviral, CRISPR
  Selectable markers: Hygromycin
Growth in bacteria
  Bacterial resistance: Ampicillin, 100 μg/mL
  Growth temperature: 37°C
  Growth strain: NEB Stable
  Copy number: High Copy
Gene/Insert
  Gene/Insert name: Chromosome 2 gRNA
  gRNA/shRNA sequence: GGTGTGCGTATGAAGCAGTG
  Species: H. sapiens (human)
  Promoter: hU6
  Cloning method: Restriction Enzyme; 5′ cloning site unknown (unknown if destroyed)
Terms and licenses: Academic/Nonprofit Terms; Industry Terms: Not Available to Industry
How to cite: pXPR_023d-sgCiCh2-2 was a gift from William Hahn (Addgene plasmid # 202444 ; http://n2t.net/addgene:202444 ; RRID:Addgene_202444)
